Addgene plasmid #161310: pDONR221-SLC35G2_STOP
Purpose: Gateway entry clone with codon-optimized ORF sequence for subcloning into custom expression vectors. Contains a STOP codon at the end of the codon-optimized ORF sequence.
Depositing lab: RESOLUTE Consortium & Giulio Superti-Furga. Depositing organization: CeMM Research Center for Molecular Medicine. Publication: The RESOLUTE consortium: unlocking SLC transporters for drug discovery. Superti-Furga G, Lackner D, Wiedmer T, Ingles-Prieto A, Barbosa B, Girardi E, Goldmann U, Gurtl B, Klavins K, Klimek C, Lindinger S, Lineiro-Retes E, Muller AC, Onstein S, Redinger G, Reil D, Sedlyarov V, Wolf G, Crawford M, Everley R, ... Steppan CM. Nat Rev Drug Discov. 2020 Jul;19(7):429-430. doi: 10.1038/d41573-020-00056-6. PubMed 32265506.
Backbone
  Vector backbone: pDONR221
  Backbone manufacturer: ThermoFisher Scientific
  Backbone size w/o insert (bp): 2550
  Vector type: Mammalian Expression
Growth in bacteria
  Bacterial resistance: Kanamycin, 50 μg/mL
  Growth temperature: 37°C
  Growth strain: NEB Stable
  Copy number: High Copy
Gene/Insert
  Gene/Insert name: SLC35G2 (alt name: MGC3295, DKFZp564K2464, TMEM22)
  Species: H. sapiens (human)
  Insert size (bp): 1239
  Entrez Gene: TMEM22 (a.k.a. MGC3295, DKFZp564K2464)
  Cloning method: Gateway Cloning
  Sequencing primers: 5′ M13-fwd; 3′ M13-rev
Terms and licenses: Academic/Nonprofit Terms; Industry Terms
Depositor comments: This plasmid contains a STOP codon at the end of the codon-optimized ORF. For the version of this plasmid that does not contain a STOP codon, please see Addgene plasmid 132144 For more information on the full Resolute plasmid collection, please see www.addgene.org/depositor-collections/re-solute/. Please provide your feedback on this plasmid to the RESOLUTE consortium by filling out their RESOLUTE repository feedback form: https://forms.office.com/Pages/ResponsePage.aspx?id=0e05yklzmkS7rjFGQL4N7z4feCLQvEJAmVcOCM_u885UN1JJRko0Ukg4TVQwNTZLOUxPQVJWT1NHUCQlQCN0PWcu
How to cite: pDONR221-SLC35G2_STOP was a gift from RESOLUTE Consortium & Giulio Superti-Furga (Addgene plasmid # 161310 ; http://n2t.net/addgene:161310 ; RRID:Addgene_161310)
