[The description below was written by a language model from this plasmid's Addgene catalogue record and pLannotate feature annotations shown in this document.]
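Description:
pDONR221-SLC35G2_STOP is a Gateway entry clone built on the pDONR221 backbone, carrying a codon-optimized open reading frame for human SLC35G2 (also known as TMEM22), a member of the solute carrier family. The sequenced plasmid is about 3.8 kb. It is propagated in E. coli through a high-copy ColE1/pUC-type origin and selected with kanamycin via an aminoglycoside phosphotransferase gene. Although the repository lists the vector type as mammalian expression, the feature table shows no eukaryotic promoter or polyadenylation signal. The plasmid is therefore a shuttle for the ORF rather than an expression construct in its own right.

The roughly 1.24 kb SLC35G2 coding sequence sits between attL1 and attL2, the recombination sites recognised by LR Clonase. This arrangement lets the ORF be transferred directionally into any attR-containing destination vector, which then supplies the promoter, tags and selection appropriate to the chosen host. This version keeps a STOP codon at the end of the ORF, so it suits native, untagged expression or N-terminal fusions. C-terminal tags encoded by a destination vector would not be translated, and a companion clone without the stop codon exists for that purpose.

Other annotated elements are standard backbone features: rrnB T1 and T2 terminators upstream of the cassette that insulate it from read-through transcription, a T7 promoter adjacent to attL2, and short lacI and lacZα remnants with no functional role. The plasmid belongs to a consortium collection of solute carrier clones intended to support the study of SLC transporters and their exploration as drug targets.
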