Features (pLannotate 1.2.2; 10 found; start..end, strand, type, name):
      1..100     +  protein_bind   attL1: mutant version of attL; recombination site for the Gateway® LR reaction LR Clonase™
    106..1341    +  CDS            SLC35G2: S35G2_HUMAN - Also known as TMEM22 From Homo sapiens (Human).
   1346..1445    -  protein_bind   attL2: mutant version of attL; recombination site for the Gateway® LR reaction LR Clonase™
   1463..1481    -  promoter       T7 promoter: promoter for bacteriophage T7 RNA polymerase
   1615..2424    +  CDS            KanR: aminoglycoside phosphotransferase; aph(3')-Ia; confers resistance to kanamycin in bacteria or G418 (Geneticin®) in eukaryotes
   2571..3159    +  rep_origin     ori: high-copy-number ColE1/pMB1/pBR322/pUC origin of replication
   3342..3434    +  CDS            lacI (fragment): lac repressor; lacI; The lac repressor binds to the lac operator to inhibit transcription in E. coli. This inhibition can be relieved by adding lactose or isopropyl-β-D-thiogalactopyranoside (IPTG).
   3489..3516    -  terminator     rrnB T2 terminator: transcription terminator T2 from the E. coli rrnB gene
   3648..3691    +  terminator     rrnB T1 terminator: Escherichia coli rrnB; transcription terminator T1 from the E. coli rrnB gene
   3738..3774    -  CDS            lacZα (fragment): LacZα fragment of β-galactosidase; lacZ fragment
>Addgene plasmid #161310 | pDONR221-SLC35G2_STOP | addgene full sequence | sequence record 346620 | Addgene NGS Result
CAAATAATGATTTTATTTTGACTGATAGTGACCTGTTCGTTGCAACACATTGATGAGCAATGCTTTTTTA
TAATGCCAACTTTGTACAAAAAAGCAGGCTCCACCATGGACACCAGCCCATCCAGGAAGTACCCCGTGAA
GAAGCGCGTGAAGATCCACCCTAATACAGTGATGGTGAAGTACACCAGCCACTATCCACAGCCCGGCGAC
GATGGCTACGAGGAGATCAACGAGGGCTATGGCAATTTCATGGAGGAGAACCCCAAGAAGGGCCTGCTGT
CCGAGATGAAGAAGAAGGGCCGGGCCTTCTTTGGCACAATGGACACCCTGCCCCCTCCAACAGAGGATCC
TATGATCAATGAGATCGGCCAGTTCCAGTCTTTTGCCGAGAAGAACATCTTCCAGAGCAGAAAGATGTGG
ATCGTGCTGTTTGGATCCGCCCTGGCACACGGATGCGTGGCCCTGATCACCAGGCTGGTGTCCGATAGAT
CTAAGGTGCCATCTCTGGAGCTGATCTTCATCAGGAGCGTGTTTCAGGTGCTGTCCGTGCTGGTGGTGTG
CTACTATCAGGAGGCACCTTTCGGCCCAAGCGGATACCGGCTGAGACTGTTCTTTTATGGCGTGTGCAAT
GTGATCTCTATCACATGTGCCTACACCTCTTTTAGCATCGTGCCCCCTAGCAACGGCACCACAATGTGGC
GCGCCACCACAACCGTGTTCTCCGCCATCCTGGCCTTTCTGCTGGTGGACGAGAAGATGGCCTATGTGGA
TATGGCCACCGTGGTGTGCTCTATCCTGGGCGTGTGCCTGGTCATGATCCCCAATATCGTGGACGAGGAT
AACAGCCTGCTGAATGCCTGGAAGGAGGCCTTCGGCTACACAATGACCGTGATGGCCGGCCTGACAACCG
CCCTGTCTATGATCGTGTATCGGAGCATCAAGGAGAAGATCTCCATGTGGACAGCCCTGTTCACCTTTGG
CTGGACAGGCACCATCTGGGGCATCTCTACAATGTTTATCCTGCAGGAGCCCATCATCCCTCTGGACGGC
GAGACATGGTCCTACCTGATCGCCATCTGCGTGTGCTCTACCGCAGCCTTCCTGGGCGTGTACTATGCCC
TGGATAAGTTTCACCCTGCCCTGGTGTCCACCGTGCAGCACCTGGAGATCGTGGTGGCCATGGTGCTGCA
GCTGCTGGTGCTGCACATCTTCCCAAGCATCTACGACGTGTTTGGCGGCGTGATCATCATGATCTCCGTG
TTCGTGCTGGCCGGCTACAAGCTGTATTGGAGGAACCTGCGCAAGCAGGACTATCAGGAGATCCTGGATT
CCCCCATCAAGTAAGACCCAGCTTTCTTGTACAAAGTTGGCATTATAAGAAAGCATTGCTTATCAATTTG
TTGCAACGAACAGGTCACTATCAGTCAAAATAAAATCATTATTTGCCATCCAGCTGATATCCCCTATAGT
GAGTCGTATTACATGGTCATAGCTGTTTCCTGGCAGCTCTGGCCCGTGTCTCAAAATCTCTGATGTTACA
TTGCACAAGATAAAAATATATCATCATGAACAATAAAACTGTCTGCTTACATAAACAGTAATACAAGGGG
TGTTATGAGCCATATTCAACGGGAAACGTCGAGGCCGCGATTAAATTCCAACATGGATGCTGATTTATAT
GGGTATAAATGGGCTCGCGATAATGTCGGGCAATCAGGTGCGACAATCTATCGCTTGTATGGGAAGCCCG
ATGCGCCAGAGTTGTTTCTGAAACATGGCAAAGGTAGCGTTGCCAATGATGTTACAGATGAGATGGTCAG
ACTAAACTGGCTGACGGAATTTATGCCTCTTCCGACCATCAAGCATTTTATCCGTACTCCTGATGATGCA
TGGTTACTCACCACTGCGATCCCCGGAAAAACAGCATTCCAGGTATTAGAAGAATATCCTGATTCAGGTG
AAAATATTGTTGATGCGCTGGCAGTGTTCCTGCGCCGGTTGCATTCGATTCCTGTTTGTAATTGTCCTTT
TAACAGCGATCGCGTATTTCGTCTCGCTCAGGCGCAATCACGAATGAATAACGGTTTGGTTGATGCGAGT
GATTTTGATGACGAGCGTAATGGCTGGCCTGTTGAACAAGTCTGGAAAGAAATGCATAAACTTTTGCCAT
TCTCACCGGATTCAGTCGTCACTCATGGTGATTTCTCACTTGATAACCTTATTTTTGACGAGGGGAAATT
AATAGGTTGTATTGATGTTGGACGAGTCGGAATCGCAGACCGATACCAGGATCTTGCCATCCTATGGAAC
TGCCTCGGTGAGTTTTCTCCTTCATTACAGAAACGGCTTTTTCAAAAATATGGTATTGATAATCCTGATA
TGAATAAATTGCAGTTTCATTTGATGCTCGATGAGTTTTTCTAATCAGAATTGGTTAATTGGTTGTAACA
CTGGCAGAGCATTACGCTGACTTGACGGGACGGCGCAAGCTCATGACCAAAATCCCTTAACGTGAGTTAC
GCGTCGTTCCACTGAGCGTCAGACCCCGTAGAAAAGATCAAAGGATCTTCTTGAGATCCTTTTTTTCTGC
GCGTAATCTGCTGCTTGCAAACAAAAAAACCACCGCTACCAGCGGTGGTTTGTTTGCCGGATCAAGAGCT
ACCAACTCTTTTTCCGAAGGTAACTGGCTTCAGCAGAGCGCAGATACCAAATACTGTTCTTCTAGTGTAG
CCGTAGTTAGGCCACCACTTCAAGAACTCTGTAGCACCGCCTACATACCTCGCTCTGCTAATCCTGTTAC
CAGTGGCTGCTGCCAGTGGCGATAAGTCGTGTCTTACCGGGTTGGACTCAAGACGATAGTTACCGGATAA
GGCGCAGCGGTCGGGCTGAACGGGGGGTTCGTGCACACAGCCCAGCTTGGAGCGAACGACCTACACCGAA
CTGAGATACCTACAGCGTGAGCTATGAGAAAGCGCCACGCTTCCCGAAGGGAGAAAGGCGGACAGGTATC
CGGTAAGCGGCAGGGTCGGAACAGGAGAGCGCACGAGGGAGCTTCCAGGGGGAAACGCCTGGTATCTTTA
TAGTCCTGTCGGGTTTCGCCACCTCTGACTTGAGCGTCGATTTTTGTGATGCTCGTCAGGGGGGCGGAGC
CTATGGAAAAACGCCAGCAACGCGGCCTTTTTACGGTTCCTGGCCTTTTGCTGGCCTTTTGCTCACATGT
TCTTTCCTGCGTTATCCCCTGATTCTGTGGATAACCGTATTACCGCCTTTGAGTGAGCTGATACCGCTCG
CCGCAGCCGAACGACCGAGCGCAGCGAGTCAGTGAGCGAGGAAGCGGAAGAGCGCCCAATACGCAAACCG
CCTCTCCCCGCGCGTTGGCCGATTCATTAATGCAGCTGGCACGACAGGTTTCCCGACTGGAAAGCGGGCA
GTGAGCGCAACGCAATTAATACGCGTACCGCTAGCCAGGAAGAGTTTGTAGAAACGCAAAAAGGCCATCC
GTCAGGATGGCCTTCTGCTTAGTTTGATGCCTGGCAGTTTATGGCGGGCGTCCTGCCCGCCACCCTCCGG
GCCGTTGCTTCACAACGTTCAAATCCGCTCCCGGCGGATTTGTCCTACTCAGGAGAGCGTTCACCGACAA
ACAACAGATAAAACGAAAGGCCCAGTCTTCCGACTGAGCCTTTCGTTTTATTTGATGCCTGGCAGTTCCC
TACTCTCGCGTTAACGCTAGCATGGATGTTTTCCCAGTCACGACGTTGTAAAACGACGGCCAGTCTTAAG
CTCGGGCCC
