>Addgene plasmid #161310 | pDONR221-SLC35G2_STOP | depositor partial sequence | sequence record 312555 | Codon-optimized ORF of SLC35G2
ATGGACACCAGCCCATCCAGGAAGTACCCCGTGAAGAAGCGCGTGAAGATCCACCCTAATACAGTGATGG
TGAAGTACACCAGCCACTATCCACAGCCCGGCGACGATGGCTACGAGGAGATCAACGAGGGCTATGGCAA
TTTCATGGAGGAGAACCCCAAGAAGGGCCTGCTGTCCGAGATGAAGAAGAAGGGCCGGGCCTTCTTTGGC
ACAATGGACACCCTGCCCCCTCCAACAGAGGATCCTATGATCAATGAGATCGGCCAGTTCCAGTCTTTTG
CCGAGAAGAACATCTTCCAGAGCAGAAAGATGTGGATCGTGCTGTTTGGATCCGCCCTGGCACACGGATG
CGTGGCCCTGATCACCAGGCTGGTGTCCGATAGATCTAAGGTGCCATCTCTGGAGCTGATCTTCATCAGG
AGCGTGTTTCAGGTGCTGTCCGTGCTGGTGGTGTGCTACTATCAGGAGGCACCTTTCGGCCCAAGCGGAT
ACCGGCTGAGACTGTTCTTTTATGGCGTGTGCAATGTGATCTCTATCACATGTGCCTACACCTCTTTTAG
CATCGTGCCCCCTAGCAACGGCACCACAATGTGGCGCGCCACCACAACCGTGTTCTCCGCCATCCTGGCC
TTTCTGCTGGTGGACGAGAAGATGGCCTATGTGGATATGGCCACCGTGGTGTGCTCTATCCTGGGCGTGT
GCCTGGTCATGATCCCCAATATCGTGGACGAGGATAACAGCCTGCTGAATGCCTGGAAGGAGGCCTTCGG
CTACACAATGACCGTGATGGCCGGCCTGACAACCGCCCTGTCTATGATCGTGTATCGGAGCATCAAGGAG
AAGATCTCCATGTGGACAGCCCTGTTCACCTTTGGCTGGACAGGCACCATCTGGGGCATCTCTACAATGT
TTATCCTGCAGGAGCCCATCATCCCTCTGGACGGCGAGACATGGTCCTACCTGATCGCCATCTGCGTGTG
CTCTACCGCAGCCTTCCTGGGCGTGTACTATGCCCTGGATAAGTTTCACCCTGCCCTGGTGTCCACCGTG
CAGCACCTGGAGATCGTGGTGGCCATGGTGCTGCAGCTGCTGGTGCTGCACATCTTCCCAAGCATCTACG
ACGTGTTTGGCGGCGTGATCATCATGATCTCCGTGTTCGTGCTGGCCGGCTACAAGCTGTATTGGAGGAA
CCTGCGCAAGCAGGACTATCAGGAGATCCTGGATTCCCCCATCAAGTAA
